Addgene plasmid #132026: pDONR221_SLC25A11
Purpose: Gateway entry clone with codon-optimized ORF sequence for subcloning into custom expression vectors
Depositing lab: RESOLUTE Consortium & Giulio Superti-Furga. Depositing organization: CeMM Research Center for Molecular Medicine. Publication: The RESOLUTE consortium: unlocking SLC transporters for drug discovery. Superti-Furga G, Lackner D, Wiedmer T, Ingles-Prieto A, Barbosa B, Girardi E, Goldmann U, Gurtl B, Klavins K, Klimek C, Lindinger S, Lineiro-Retes E, Muller AC, Onstein S, Redinger G, Reil D, Sedlyarov V, Wolf G, Crawford M, Everley R, ... Steppan CM. Nat Rev Drug Discov. 2020 Jul;19(7):429-430. doi: 10.1038/d41573-020-00056-6. PubMed 32265506.
Backbone
  Vector backbone: pDONR221
  Backbone manufacturer: Thermo Fisher Scientific
  Backbone size w/o insert (bp): 2550
  Vector type: Mammalian Expression
Growth in bacteria
  Bacterial resistance: Kanamycin, 50 μg/mL
  Growth temperature: 37°C
  Growth strain: Stbl3
  Copy number: High Copy
Gene/Insert
  Gene/Insert name: SLC25A11 (alt name: OGC, SLC20A4)
  Species: H. sapiens (human)
  Insert size (bp): 942
  Entrez Gene: SLC25A11 (a.k.a. OGC, PGL6, PPGL6, SLC20A4)
  Cloning method: Gateway Cloning
  Sequencing primers: 5′ M13-fwd; 3′ M13-rev
Terms and licenses: Academic/Nonprofit Terms; Industry Terms
Depositor comments: For more information on the full Resolute plasmid collection, please see www.addgene.org/depositor-collections/re-solute/. Please provide your feedback on this plasmid to the RESOLUTE consortium by filling out their RESOLUTE repository feedback form: https://forms.office.com/Pages/ResponsePage.aspx?id=0e05yklzmkS7rjFGQL4N7z4feCLQvEJAmVcOCM_u885UN1JJRko0Ukg4TVQwNTZLOUxPQVJWT1NHUCQlQCN0PWcu
How to cite: pDONR221_SLC25A11 was a gift from RESOLUTE Consortium & Giulio Superti-Furga (Addgene plasmid # 132026 ; http://n2t.net/addgene:132026 ; RRID:Addgene_132026)
