[The description below was written by a language model from this plasmid's Addgene catalogue record and pLannotate feature annotations shown in this document.]
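Description:
pDONR221_SLC25A11 is a Gateway entry clone built on the pDONR221 backbone and carrying a codon-optimized open reading frame for human SLC25A11, also known as OGC or SLC20A4. This gene encodes the mitochondrial 2-oxoglutarate/malate carrier. The protein exchanges 2-oxoglutarate for malate or other dicarboxylates across the inner mitochondrial membrane and contributes to processes such as the malate-aspartate shuttle. The sequenced plasmid is about 3.5 kb. It is propagated in E. coli at high copy number from a ColE1/pUC-type origin and is selected with kanamycin through an aminoglycoside phosphotransferase (KanR) gene.

The 942 bp ORF lies between attL1 and attL2, the recombination sites used in the Gateway LR reaction. This allows the insert to be moved directionally into any attR-containing destination vector without restriction cloning. The rrnB T1 and T2 transcription terminators sit upstream of the cassette and insulate the insert from read-through transcription in bacteria. A T7 promoter lies just beyond attL2 and points back toward the insert on the opposite strand. The short lacI and lacZα fragments in the annotation are backbone remnants with no functional role. M13 forward and reverse primer sites flank the cassette for sequence verification.

Although the catalogue lists the vector type as mammalian expression, the feature table shows no eukaryotic promoter, polyadenylation signal or epitope tag. Expression therefore depends on transfer into a suitable destination vector. This matches the stated purpose of subcloning into custom expression vectors, and the plasmid belongs to a consortium-wide collection of solute carrier transporter clones.
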