Features (pLannotate 1.2.2; 10 found; start..end, strand, type, name):
    121..213     +  CDS            lacI (fragment): lac repressor; lacI; The lac repressor binds to the lac operator to inhibit transcription in E. coli. This inhibition can be relieved by adding lactose or isopropyl-β-D-thiogalactopyranoside (IPTG).
    268..295     -  terminator     rrnB T2 terminator: transcription terminator T2 from the E. coli rrnB gene
    427..470     +  terminator     rrnB T1 terminator: Escherichia coli rrnB; transcription terminator T1 from the E. coli rrnB gene
    517..553     -  CDS            lacZα (fragment): LacZα fragment of β-galactosidase; lacZ fragment
    569..668     +  protein_bind   attL1: mutant version of attL; recombination site for the Gateway® LR reaction LR Clonase™
    674..1615    +  CDS            SLC25A11: M2OM_HUMAN - Also known as SLC20A4. Experimental evidence at protein level: Swiss-Prot protein existence level 1. Catalyzes the transport of 2-oxoglutarate across the inner mitochondrial membrane in an electroneutral exchange for malate or other dicarboxylic acids, and plays an important role in several metabolic processes, including the malate-aspartate shuttle, the oxoglutarate/isocitrate shuttle, in gluconeogenesis from lactate, and in nitrogen metabolism. Maintains mitochondrial fusion and fission events, and the organization and morphology of cristae (PubMed:21448454). Involved in the reg
   1617..1716    -  protein_bind   attL2: mutant version of attL; recombination site for the Gateway® LR reaction LR Clonase™
   1734..1752    -  promoter       T7 promoter: promoter for bacteriophage T7 RNA polymerase
   1886..2695    +  CDS            KanR: aminoglycoside phosphotransferase; aph(3')-Ia; confers resistance to kanamycin in bacteria or G418 (Geneticin®) in eukaryotes
   2842..3430    +  rep_origin     ori: high-copy-number ColE1/pMB1/pBR322/pUC origin of replication
>Addgene plasmid #132026 | pDONR221_SLC25A11 | addgene full sequence | sequence record 261078 | Addgene NGS Result
CTTTCCTGCGTTATCCCCTGATTCTGTGGATAACCGTATTACCGCCTTTGAGTGAGCTGATACCGCTCGC
CGCAGCCGAACGACCGAGCGCAGCGAGTCAGTGAGCGAGGAAGCGGAAGAGCGCCCAATACGCAAACCGC
CTCTCCCCGCGCGTTGGCCGATTCATTAATGCAGCTGGCACGACAGGTTTCCCGACTGGAAAGCGGGCAG
TGAGCGCAACGCAATTAATACGCGTACCGCTAGCCAGGAAGAGTTTGTAGAAACGCAAAAAGGCCATCCG
TCAGGATGGCCTTCTGCTTAGTTTGATGCCTGGCAGTTTATGGCGGGCGTCCTGCCCGCCACCCTCCGGG
CCGTTGCTTCACAACGTTCAAATCCGCTCCCGGCGGATTTGTCCTACTCAGGAGAGCGTTCACCGACAAA
CAACAGATAAAACGAAAGGCCCAGTCTTCCGACTGAGCCTTTCGTTTTATTTGATGCCTGGCAGTTCCCT
ACTCTCGCGTTAACGCTAGCATGGATGTTTTCCCAGTCACGACGTTGTAAAACGACGGCCAGTCTTAAGC
TCGGGCCCCAAATAATGATTTTATTTTGACTGATAGTGACCTGTTCGTTGCAACACATTGATGAGCAATG
CTTTTTTATAATGCCAACTTTGTACAAAAAAGCAGGCTCCACCATGGCAGCAACAGCATCCGCCGGAGCA
GGAGGCATCGACGGCAAGCCAAGGACCAGCCCCAAGTCCGTGAAGTTCCTGTTTGGAGGACTGGCAGGAA
TGGGAGCAACCGTGTTCGTGCAGCCTCTGGATCTGGTGAAGAACCGGATGCAGCTGTCTGGCGAGGGCGC
CAAGACAAGAGAGTACAAGACCAGCTTTCACGCCCTGACATCCATCCTGAAGGCAGAGGGACTGAGGGGA
ATCTATACCGGACTGAGCGCCGGACTGCTGAGGCAGGCCACATACACCACAACCAGACTGGGCATCTATA
CCGTGCTGTTCGAGAGACTGACAGGAGCAGACGGAACCCCACCTGGCTTTCTGCTGAAGGCCGTGATCGG
CATGACAGCAGGAGCAACCGGAGCCTTCGTGGGAACACCAGCAGAGGTGGCCCTGATCAGGATGACCGCA
GACGGCCGCCTGCCTGCAGATCAGCGGAGAGGCTACAAGAACGTGTTTAATGCCCTGATCAGGATCACAA
GGGAGGAGGGCGTGCTGACCCTGTGGAGGGGATGCATCCCAACCATGGCAAGGGCAGTGGTGGTGAACGC
AGCACAGCTGGCAAGCTACTCCCAGTCTAAGCAGTTCCTGCTGGACTCCGGCTATTTTTCTGATAATATC
CTGTGCCACTTCTGTGCCTCTATGATCAGCGGACTGGTGACAACCGCAGCAAGCATGCCAGTGGATATCG
CCAAGACACGGATTCAGAACATGAGAATGATCGACGGCAAGCCCGAGTACAAGAATGGCCTGGATGTGCT
GTTCAAGGTGGTGAGGTACGAGGGCTTCTTTTCCCTGTGGAAGGGCTTTACCCCTTACTATGCAAGGCTG
GGACCACACACAGTGCTGACCTTCATCTTTCTGGAGCAGATGAATAAGGCCTATAAGAGACTGTTTCTGT
CTGGCGACCCAGCTTTCTTGTACAAAGTTGGCATTATAAGAAAGCATTGCTTATCAATTTGTTGCAACGA
ACAGGTCACTATCAGTCAAAATAAAATCATTATTTGCCATCCAGCTGATATCCCCTATAGTGAGTCGTAT
TACATGGTCATAGCTGTTTCCTGGCAGCTCTGGCCCGTGTCTCAAAATCTCTGATGTTACATTGCACAAG
ATAAAAATATATCATCATGAACAATAAAACTGTCTGCTTACATAAACAGTAATACAAGGGGTGTTATGAG
CCATATTCAACGGGAAACGTCGAGGCCGCGATTAAATTCCAACATGGATGCTGATTTATATGGGTATAAA
TGGGCTCGCGATAATGTCGGGCAATCAGGTGCGACAATCTATCGCTTGTATGGGAAGCCCGATGCGCCAG
AGTTGTTTCTGAAACATGGCAAAGGTAGCGTTGCCAATGATGTTACAGATGAGATGGTCAGACTAAACTG
GCTGACGGAATTTATGCCTCTTCCGACCATCAAGCATTTTATCCGTACTCCTGATGATGCATGGTTACTC
ACCACTGCGATCCCCGGAAAAACAGCATTCCAGGTATTAGAAGAATATCCTGATTCAGGTGAAAATATTG
TTGATGCGCTGGCAGTGTTCCTGCGCCGGTTGCATTCGATTCCTGTTTGTAATTGTCCTTTTAACAGCGA
TCGCGTATTTCGTCTCGCTCAGGCGCAATCACGAATGAATAACGGTTTGGTTGATGCGAGTGATTTTGAT
GACGAGCGTAATGGCTGGCCTGTTGAACAAGTCTGGAAAGAAATGCATAAACTTTTGCCATTCTCACCGG
ATTCAGTCGTCACTCATGGTGATTTCTCACTTGATAACCTTATTTTTGACGAGGGGAAATTAATAGGTTG
TATTGATGTTGGACGAGTCGGAATCGCAGACCGATACCAGGATCTTGCCATCCTATGGAACTGCCTCGGT
GAGTTTTCTCCTTCATTACAGAAACGGCTTTTTCAAAAATATGGTATTGATAATCCTGATATGAATAAAT
TGCAGTTTCATTTGATGCTCGATGAGTTTTTCTAATCAGAATTGGTTAATTGGTTGTAACACTGGCAGAG
CATTACGCTGACTTGACGGGACGGCGCAAGCTCATGACCAAAATCCCTTAACGTGAGTTACGCGTCGTTC
CACTGAGCGTCAGACCCCGTAGAAAAGATCAAAGGATCTTCTTGAGATCCTTTTTTTCTGCGCGTAATCT
GCTGCTTGCAAACAAAAAAACCACCGCTACCAGCGGTGGTTTGTTTGCCGGATCAAGAGCTACCAACTCT
TTTTCCGAAGGTAACTGGCTTCAGCAGAGCGCAGATACCAAATACTGTTCTTCTAGTGTAGCCGTAGTTA
GGCCACCACTTCAAGAACTCTGTAGCACCGCCTACATACCTCGCTCTGCTAATCCTGTTACCAGTGGCTG
CTGCCAGTGGCGATAAGTCGTGTCTTACCGGGTTGGACTCAAGACGATAGTTACCGGATAAGGCGCAGCG
GTCGGGCTGAACGGGGGGTTCGTGCACACAGCCCAGCTTGGAGCGAACGACCTACACCGAACTGAGATAC
CTACAGCGTGAGCTATGAGAAAGCGCCACGCTTCCCGAAGGGAGAAAGGCGGACAGGTATCCGGTAAGCG
GCAGGGTCGGAACAGGAGAGCGCACGAGGGAGCTTCCAGGGGGAAACGCCTGGTATCTTTATAGTCCTGT
CGGGTTTCGCCACCTCTGACTTGAGCGTCGATTTTTGTGATGCTCGTCAGGGGGGCGGAGCCTATGGAAA
AACGCCAGCAACGCGGCCTTTTTACGGTTCCTGGCCTTTTGCTGGCCTTTTGCTCACATGTT
