>Addgene plasmid #132026 | pDONR221_SLC25A11 | depositor partial sequence | sequence record 253452 | Codon-optimized ORF of SLC25A11
ATGGCAGCAACAGCATCCGCCGGAGCAGGAGGCATCGACGGCAAGCCAAGGACCAGCCCCAAGTCCGTGA
AGTTCCTGTTTGGAGGACTGGCAGGAATGGGAGCAACCGTGTTCGTGCAGCCTCTGGATCTGGTGAAGAA
CCGGATGCAGCTGTCTGGCGAGGGCGCCAAGACAAGAGAGTACAAGACCAGCTTTCACGCCCTGACATCC
ATCCTGAAGGCAGAGGGACTGAGGGGAATCTATACCGGACTGAGCGCCGGACTGCTGAGGCAGGCCACAT
ACACCACAACCAGACTGGGCATCTATACCGTGCTGTTCGAGAGACTGACAGGAGCAGACGGAACCCCACC
TGGCTTTCTGCTGAAGGCCGTGATCGGCATGACAGCAGGAGCAACCGGAGCCTTCGTGGGAACACCAGCA
GAGGTGGCCCTGATCAGGATGACCGCAGACGGCCGCCTGCCTGCAGATCAGCGGAGAGGCTACAAGAACG
TGTTTAATGCCCTGATCAGGATCACAAGGGAGGAGGGCGTGCTGACCCTGTGGAGGGGATGCATCCCAAC
CATGGCAAGGGCAGTGGTGGTGAACGCAGCACAGCTGGCAAGCTACTCCCAGTCTAAGCAGTTCCTGCTG
GACTCCGGCTATTTTTCTGATAATATCCTGTGCCACTTCTGTGCCTCTATGATCAGCGGACTGGTGACAA
CCGCAGCAAGCATGCCAGTGGATATCGCCAAGACACGGATTCAGAACATGAGAATGATCGACGGCAAGCC
CGAGTACAAGAATGGCCTGGATGTGCTGTTCAAGGTGGTGAGGTACGAGGGCTTCTTTTCCCTGTGGAAG
GGCTTTACCCCTTACTATGCAAGGCTGGGACCACACACAGTGCTGACCTTCATCTTTCTGGAGCAGATGA
ATAAGGCCTATAAGAGACTGTTTCTGTCTGGC
